>Addgene plasmid #108506 | pcDNA5-FRT-TO-vsv-Incenp 8KQ-GFP | depositor full sequence | sequence record 205226 | pcDNA5-FRT-TO-vsv-Incenp 8KQ-GFP sequence 8720 bps
GACGGATCGGGAGATCTCCCGATCCCCTATGGTGCACTCTCAGTACAATCTGCTCTGATGCCGCATAGTT
AAGCCAGTATCTGCTCCCTGCTTGTGTGTTGGAGGTCGCTGAGTAGTGCGCGAGCAAAATTTAAGCTACA
ACAAGGCAAGGCTTGACCGACAATTGCATGAAGAATCTGCTTAGGGTTAGGCGTTTTGCGCTGCTTCGCG
ATGTACGGGCCAGATATACGCGTTGACATTGATTATTGACTAGTTATTAATAGTAATCAATTACGGGGTC
ATTAGTTCATAGCCCATATATGGAGTTCCGCGTTACATAACTTACGGTAAATGGCCCGCCTGGCTGACCG
CCCAACGACCCCCGCCCATTGACGTCAATAATGACGTATGTTCCCATAGTAACGCCAATAGGGACTTTCC
ATTGACGTCAATGGGTGGAGTATTTACGGTAAACTGCCCACTTGGCAGTACATCAAGTGTATCATATGCC
AAGTACGCCCCCTATTGACGTCAATGACGGTAAATGGCCCGCCTGGCATTATGCCCAGTACATGACCTTA
TGGGACTTTCCTACTTGGCAGTACATCTACGTATTAGTCATCGCTATTACCATGGTGATGCGGTTTTGGC
AGTACATCAATGGGCGTGGATAGCGGTTTGACTCACGGGGATTTCCAAGTCTCCACCCCATTGACGTCAA
TGGGAGTTTGTTTTGGCACCAAAATCAACGGGACTTTCCAAAATGTCGTAACAACTCCGCCCCATTGACG
CAAATGGGCGGTAGGCGTGTACGGTGGGAGGTCTATATAAGCAGAGCTCTCCCTATCAGTGATAGAGATC
TCCCTATCAGTGATAGAGATCGTCGACGAGCTCGTTTAGTGAACCGTCAGATCGCCTGGAGACGCCATCC
ACGCTGTTTTGACCTCCATAGAAGACACCGGGACCGATCCAGCCTCCGGACTCTAGCGTTTAAACTTAAG
CTTGGTACCGAGCTCGGATCTCGAGCTCAAGCTTGGTACCGCCACCATGTACACCGACATCGAGATGAAC
CGGTTGGGCAAGGGGACGACGGCCCCAGGGCCCATTCACCTGCTGGAGCTCTGTGACCAGAAGCTCATGG
AGTTTCTCTGCAACATGGATAATAAGGACTTGGTGTGGCTTGAGGAGATCCAAGAGGAGGCCGAGCGCAT
GTTCACCAGAGAATTCAGCAAAGAGCCAGAGCTGATGCCCAAAACACCTTCTCAGAAGAACCGACGGAAG
AAGAGACGGATTTCTTATGTTCAGGATGAAAACAGAGATCCCATCAGGAGAAGGTTATCCCGCAGAAAGT
CTCGGAGCAGCCAGCAGAGCACCCGACGCCTCCGCAGCAAGGACAGTGTAGAGAAGCTGGCTACAGTGGT
CGGGGAGAACGGCTCCGTTCTGCGGCGTGTGACCCGTGCTGCGGCTGCAGCTGCCGCGGCTACCATGGCA
TTGGCTGCACCTTCTTCACCCACCCCTGAGTCTCCCACGATGCTGACTAAGAAGCCCGAGGATAACCACA
CCCAGTGCCAGCTGGTGCCTGTGGTGGAGATCGGCATCAGTGAGCGCCAGAATGCTGAGCAGCATGTCAC
CCAGCTCATGTCCACCGAGCCTCTGCCCCGCACTCTGTCCCCGACTCCAGCTTCAGCCACAGCTCCAACC
TCCCAGGGCATCCCGACATCAGATGAGGAATCAACACCTAAGAAGTCGAAGGCCAGGATACTGGAGTCCA
TCACAGTGAGCTCCCTGATGGCTACACCCCAGGACCCCAAGGGTCAAGGGGTCGGGACGGGGCGGTCTGC
GTCTAAGCTCAGGATTGCGCAGGTCTCCCCTGGCCCACGGGACTCGCCAGCCTTTCCAGATTCTCCATGG
CGGGAGCGGGTGCTGGCTCCCATCCTGCCGGATAACTTCTCCACGCCCACGGGCTCTCGCACGGACTCTC
AATCGGTGCGGCACAGCCCGATCGCCCCGTCTTCCCCGAGTCCCCGAGTCTTAGCCCAGAAGTACTCTCT
GGTGGCCAAACAGGAAAGTGTTGTCCGCAGGGCGAGCAGAAGGCTTGCCAAGAAGACTGCCGAAGAGCCA
GCTGCCTCTGGCCGCATCATCTGTCACAGTTACCTGGAGAGGCTCCTGAATGTTGAGGTGCCCCAGAAAG
TTGGTTCTGAGCAGAAGGAACCCCCCGAGGAGGCTGAGCCTGTGGCGGCAGCTGAGCCAGAGGTCCCTGA
GAACAACGGAAATAACTCGTGGCCCCACAATGACACAGAGATCGCCAACAGCACACCCAACCCGAAGCCT
GCAGCCAGCAGCCCGGAAACACCCTCTGCAGGGCAGCAAGAGGCCAAGACGGACCAAGCAGATGGACCCA
GAGAGCCACCGCAGAGTGCCAGGAGGAAGCGCAGCTACAAGCAGGCCGTGAGTGAGCTGGACGAGGAGCA
GCACCTGGAGGATGAGGAGCTGCAGCCCCCCAGGAGCAAGACCCCTTCCTCACCCTGCCCAGCCAGCAAG
GTGGTACGGCCCCTCCGGACCTTTCTGCACACAGTGCAGAGGAACCAGATGCTCACGACCCCGACCTCAG
CCCCACGCAGCGTCATGAAGTCCTTTATTAAGCGCAACACTCCCCTGCGCATGGACCCCAAGTGCAGCTT
CGTCGAGAAGGAGCGGCAGCGCCTGGAGCTTAAGAGATCTGAAAGCAGCAATCTGCGGCGGCAGGAGGAG
GCCGAGCAGCTGCGCAGGCAGAAGGTGGAGGAGGACCAGCGGCGGCGGCTGGAGGAGGTGAAGCTGAAGC
GTGAGGAACGCCTCCGCAAGGTGCTGCAGGCCCGCGAGCGGGTGGAGCAGATGAAGGAGGAGAAGAAGAA
GCAGATTGAGCAGCAGTTTGCTCAGATCGACGAGCAGACTGAGAAGGCCCAGGAGGAGCGGCTGGCAGAG
GAGCAGGCCAAGAAAAAGGCGGCGGCCCAGCAGATGGAGGAGGTGGAAGCACGCAGGAAGCAGGAAGAGG
ATGCACGTAGGCTCAGGTGGCTGCAGCAGGAGGAGGAAGAGCGGCGGCACCAAGAGCTGCTGCAGAAGAA
GAAGGAAGAGGAGCAGGAGCGGCTGCGGAAGGCGGCCGAGGCTAAGCGGCTGGCAGAGCAGCGGGAGCAG
GAGCGGCGGGAGCAGGAGCGGCGCGAGCAGGAGCGGCGCGAGCAGGAGCGGCGGGAGCAGGAGCGGCGCG
AGCAGGAGCGACAGCTGGCAGAGCAGGAGCGTCGGCGGGAGCAGGAGCGGCTCCAGGCCGAGAGGGAGCT
GCAGGAGCGGGAGAAGGCCCTGCGGCTGGGAAGCAGCGGATCCCTTAAGGAGCAGCTGCAGAGGGAACTG
GAGGAGAAGAAGAAGAAGGAAGAGCAGCAGCGTCTGGCTGAGCGGCAGCTGCAGGAGGAGCAAGAGAAGA
AAGCCAAGGAGGCAGTAGGGGCCAGCAAGGCCCTGAATGTGACTGTGGACGTGCAGTCTCCAGCTTGTAC
CTCATATCAAATGACTCCGCAAGGGCACAGGGCCCCTCCCAAGATCAACCCAGATAACTACGGGATGGAT
CTGAATAGCGACGACTCCACCGATGATGAGGCCCATCCCCGGAAGCCCATCCCCACCTGGGCCCGAGGCA
CCCCGCTCAGCCAGGCTATCATTCACCAGTACTACCACCCACCGAACCTTCTGGAGCTCTTTGGAACCAT
TCTCCCACTGGACTTGGAGGATATCTTCAAGAAGAGCAAGCCCCGCTATCACAAGCGCACCAGCTCTGCT
GTCTGGAACTCACCGCCCCTGCAGGGCGCCAGGGTCCCCAGCAGCCTGGCCTACAGCCTGAAGAAGCACA
AGCTTCGAATTCTGCAGTCGACGGTACCGCGGGCCCGGGATCCACCGGTCGCCACCATGGTGAGCAAGGG
CGAGGAGCTGTTCACCGGGGTGGTGCCCATCCTGGTCGAGCTGGACGGCGACGTAAACGGCCACAAGTTC
AGCGTGTCCGGCGAGGGCGAGGGCGATGCCACCTACGGCAAGCTGACCCTGAAGTTCATCTGCACCACCG
GCAAGCTGCCCGTGCCCTGGCCCACCCTCGTGACCACCCTGACCTACGGCGTGCAGTGCTTCAGCCGCTA
CCCCGACCACATGAAGCAGCACGACTTCTTCAAGTCCGCCATGCCCGAAGGCTACGTCCAGGAGCGCACC
ATCTTCTTCAAGGACGACGGCAACTACAAGACCCGCGCCGAGGTGAAGTTCGAGGGCGACACCCTGGTGA
ACCGCATCGAGCTGAAGGGCATCGACTTCAAGGAGGACGGCAACATCCTGGGGCACAAGCTGGAGTACAA
CTACAACAGCCACAACGTCTATATCATGGCCGACAAGCAGAAGAACGGCATCAAGGTGAACTTCAAGATC
CGCCACAACATCGAGGACGGCAGCGTGCAGCTCGCCGACCACTACCAGCAGAACACCCCCATCGGCGACG
GCCCCGTGCTGCTGCCCGACAACCACTACCTGAGCACCCAGTCCGCCCTGAGCAAAGACCCCAACGAGAA
GCGCGATCACATGGTCCTGCTGGAGTTCGTGACCGCCGCCGGGATCACTCTCGGCATGGACGAGCTGTAC
AAGTAAAGCGGCCGCTCGAGTCTAGAGGGCCCGTTTAAACCCGCTGATCAGCCTCGACTGTGCCTTCTAG
TTGCCAGCCATCTGTTGTTTGCCCCTCCCCCGTGCCTTCCTTGACCCTGGAAGGTGCCACTCCCACTGTC
CTTTCCTAATAAAATGAGGAAATTGCATCGCATTGTCTGAGTAGGTGTCATTCTATTCTGGGGGGTGGGG
TGGGGCAGGACAGCAAGGGGGAGGATTGGGAAGACAATAGCAGGCATGCTGGGGATGCGGTGGGCTCTAT
GGCTTCTGAGGCGGAAAGAACCAGCTGGGGCTCTAGGGGGTATCCCC
[124 nt withheld, positions 4948-5071]
C
[91 nt withheld, positions 5073-5163]
AGGGTGATGGTTCACGTACCTAGAAGTTCCTATTCCGAAGTTCCTATTCTCTAGAAAGTATAGGAACTTC
CTTGGCCAAAAAGCCTGAACTCACCGCGACGTCTGTCGAGAAGTTTCTGATCGAAAAGTTCGACAGCGTC
TCCGACCTGATGCAGCTCTCGGAGGGCGAAGAATCTCGTGCTTTCAGCTTCGATGTAGGAGGGCGTGGAT
ATGTCCTGCGGGTAAATAGCTGCGCCGATGGTTTCTACAAAGATCGTTATGTTTATCGGCACTTTGCATC
GGCCGCGCTCCCGATTCCGGAAGTGCTTGACATTGGGGAATTCAGCGAGAGCCTGACCTATTGCATCTCC
CGCCGTGCACAGGGTGTCACGTTGCAAGACCTGCCTGAAACCGAACTGCCCGCTGTTCTGCAGCCGGTCG
CGGAGGCCATGGATGCGATCGCTGCGGCCGATCTTAGCCAGACGAGCGGGTTCGGCCCATTCGGACCGCA
AGGAATCGGTCAATACACTACATGGCGTGATTTCATATGCGCGATTGCTGATCCCCATGTGTATCACTGG
CAAACTGTGATGGACGACACCGTCAGTGCGTCCGTCGCGCAGGCTCTCGATGAGCTGATGCTTTGGGCCG
AGGACTGCCCCGAAGTCCGGCACCTCGTGCACGCGGATTTCGGCTCCAACAATGTCCTGACGGACAATGG
CCGCATAACAGCGGTCATTGACTGGAGCGAGGCGATGTTCGGGGATTCCCAATACGAGGTCGCCAACATC
TTCTTCTGGAGGCCGTGGTTGGCTTGTATGGAGCAGCAGACGCGCTACTTCGAGCGGAGGCATCCGGAGC
TTGCAGGATCGCCGCGGCTCCGGGCGTATATGCTCCGCATTGGTCTTGACCAACTCTATCAGAGCTTGGT
TGACGGCAATTTCGATGATGCAGCTTGGGCGCAGGGTCGATGCGACGCAATCGTCCGATCCGGAGCCGGG
ACTGTCGGGCGTACACAAATCGCCCGCAGAAGCGCGGCCGTCTGGACCGATGGCTGTGTAGAAGTACTCG
CCGATAGTGGAAACCGACGCCCCAGCACTCGTCCGAGGGCAAAGGAATAGCACGTACTACGAGATTTCGA
TTCCACCGCCGCCTTCTATGAAAGGTTGGGCTTCGGAATCGTTTTCCGGGACGCCGGCTGGATGATCCTC
CAGCGCGGGGATCTCATGCTGGAGTTCTTCGCCCACCCCAACTTGTTTATTGCAGCTTATAATGGTTACA
AATAAAGCAATAGCATCACAAATTTCACAAATAAAGCATTTTTTTCACTGCATTCTAGTTGTGGTTTGTC
CAAACTCATCAATGTATCTTATCATGTCTGTATACCGTCGACCTCTAGCTAGAGCTTGGCGTAATCATGG
TCATAGCTGTTTCCTGTGTGAAATTGTTATCCGCTCACAATTCCACACAACATACGAGCCGGAAGCATAA
AGTGTAAAGCCTGGGGTGCCTAATGAGTGAGCTAACTCACATTAATTGCGTTGCGCTCACTGCCCGCTTT
CCAGTCGGGAAACCTGTCGTGCCAGCTGCATTAATGAATCGGCCAACGCGCGGGGAGAGGCGGTTTGCGT
ATTGGGCGCTCTTCCGCTTCCTCGCTCACTGACTCGCTGCGCTCGGTCGTTCGGCTGCGGCGAGCGGTAT
CAGCTCACTCAAAGGCGGTAATACGGTTATCCACAGAATCAGGGGATAACGCAGGAAAGAACATGTGAGC
AAAAGGCCAGCAAAAGGCCAGGAACCGTAAAAAGGCCGCGTTGCTGGCGTTTTTCCATAGGCTCCGCCCC
CCTGACGAGCATCACAAAAATCGACGCTCAAGTCAGAGGTGGCGAAACCCGACAGGACTATAAAGATACC
AGGCGTTTCCCCCTGGAAGCTCCCTCGTGCGCTCTCCTGTTCCGACCCTGCCGCTTACCGGATACCTGTC
CGCCTTTCTCCCTTCGGGAAGCGTGGCGCTTTCTCATAGCTCACGCTGTAGGTATCTCAGTTCGGTGTAG
GTCGTTCGCTCCAAGCTGGGCTGTGTGCACGAACCCCCCGTTCAGCCCGACCGCTGCGCCTTATCCGGTA
ACTATCGTCTTGAGTCCAACCCGGTAAGACACGACTTATCGCCACTGGCAGCAGCCACTGGTAACAGGAT
TAGCAGAGCGAGGTATGTAGGCGGTGCTACAGAGTTCTTGAAGTGGTGGCCTAACTACGGCTACACTAGA
AGAACAGTATTTGGTATCTGCGCTCTGCTGAAGCCAGTTACCTTCGGAAAAAGAGTTGGTAGCTCTTGAT
CCGGCAAACAAACCACCGCTGGTAGCGGTGGTTTTTTTGTTTGCAAGCAGCAGATTACGCGCAGAAAAAA
AGGATCTCAAGAAGATCCTTTGATCTTTTCTACGGGGTCTGACGCTCAGTGGAACGAAAACTCACGTTAA
GGGATTTTGGTCATGAGATTATCAAAAAGGATCTTCACCTAGATCCTTTTAAATTAAAAATGAAGTTTTA
AATCAATCTAAAGTATATATGAGTAAACTTGGTCTGACAGTTACCAATGCTTAATCAGTGAGGCACCTAT
CTCAGCGATCTGTCTATTTCGTTCATCCATAGTTGCCTGACTCCCCGTCGTGTAGATAACTACGATACGG
GAGGGCTTACCATCTGGCCCCAGTGCTGCAATGATACCGCGAGACCCACGCTCACCGGCTCCAGATTTAT
CAGCAATAAACCAGCCAGCCGGAAGGGCCGAGCGCAGAAGTGGTCCTGCAACTTTATCCGCCTCCATCCA
GTCTATTAATTGTTGCCGGGAAGCTAGAGTAAGTAGTTCGCCAGTTAATAGTTTGCGCAACGTTGTTGCC
ATTGCTACAGGCATCGTGGTGTCACGCTCGTCGTTTGGTATGGCTTCATTCAGCTCCGGTTCCCAACGAT
CAAGGCGAGTTACATGATCCCCCATGTTGTGCAAAAAAGCGGTTAGCTCCTTCGGTCCTCCGATCGTTGT
CAGAAGTAAGTTGGCCGCAGTGTTATCACTCATGGTTATGGCAGCACTGCATAATTCTCTTACTGTCATG
CCATCCGTAAGATGCTTTTCTGTGACTGGTGAGTACTCAACCAAGTCATTCTGAGAATAGTGTATGCGGC
GACCGAGTTGCTCTTGCCCGGCGTCAATACGGGATAATACCGCGCCACATAGCAGAACTTTAAAAGTGCT
CATCATTGGAAAACGTTCTTCGGGGCGAAAACTCTCAAGGATCTTACCGCTGTTGAGATCCAGTTCGATG
TAACCCACTCGTGCACCCAACTGATCTTCAGCATCTTTTACTTTCACCAGCGTTTCTGGGTGAGCAAAAA
CAGGAAGGCAAAATGCCGCAAAAAAGGGAATAAGGGCGACACGGAAATGTTGAATACTCATACTCTTCCT
TTTTCAATATTATTGAAGCATTTATCAGGGTTATTGTCTCATGAGCGGATACATATTTGAATGTATTTAG
AAAAATAAACAAATAGGGGTTCCGCGCACATTTCCCCGAAAAGTGCCACCTGACGTC
Features (pLannotate 1.2.2; 24 found; start..end, strand, type, name):
     28..80      -  misc_feature   bom (fragment): basis of mobility region from pBR322
    235..614     +  enhancer       CMV enhancer: human cytomegalovirus immediate early enhancer
    615..818     +  promoter       CMV promoter: human cytomegalovirus (CMV) immediate early promoter
    820..839     +  promoter       PLtetO-1 promoter (fragment): modified phage lambda PL promoter with tet operator sites (Lutz and Bujard, 1997)
    841..860     +  promoter       PLtetO-1 promoter (fragment): modified phage lambda PL promoter with tet operator sites (Lutz and Bujard, 1997)
    868..901     +  promoter       TRE3GV promoter (fragment): 3rd-generation Tet-responsive promoter that can be activated by binding of Tet-On® 3G, optimized for retroviral and lentiviral vectors
    997..1014    +  misc_feature   MCS (fragment): multiple cloning site
   1063..3849    +  CDS            INCENP: INCE_HUMAN - Experimental evidence at protein level: Swiss-Prot protein existence level 1. Component of the chromosomal passenger complex (CPC), a complex that acts as a key regulator of mitosis. The CPC complex has essential functions at the centromere in ensuring correct chromosome alignment and segregation and is required for chromatin-induced microtubule stabilization and spindle assembly. Acts as a scaffold regulating CPC localization and activity. The C-terminus associates with AURKB or AURKC, the N-terminus associated with BIRC5/survivin and CDCA8/borealin tethers the CPC to the inner c
   3849..3893    +  misc_feature   MCS (fragment): multiple cloning site
   3907..4626    +  CDS            EGFP: the original enhanced GFP (Yang et al., 1996) mammalian codon-optimized
   4678..4902    +  polyA_signal   bGH poly(A) signal: bovine growth hormone polyadenylation signal
   4906..4927    +  promoter       SV40 promoter (fragment): SV40 enhancer and early promoter
   4948..5181    +  rep_origin     f1 ori (fragment) (sequence partly withheld): f1 bacteriophage origin of replication; arrow indicates direction of (+) strand synthesis
   5186..5233    +  protein_bind   FRT: FLP-mediated recombination occurs in the 8-bp core sequence TCTAGAAA (Turan and Bode, 2011). FLP recombinase from the Saccharomyces cerevisiae 2μ plasmid
   5241..6263    +  CDS            HygR: aminoglycoside phosphotransferase from E. coli; aph(4)-Ia; confers resistance to hygromycin
   6273..6398    +  CDS            ble (fragment): BLE_KLEPN - Experimental evidence at protein level: Swiss-Prot protein existence level 1. Binding protein with a strong affinity to the bleomycin family of antibiotics. Binds to CL990; an antimitotic-antibiotic compound. From Klebsiella pneumoniae.
   6393..6514    +  polyA_signal   SV40 poly(A) signal: SV40 polyadenylation signal
   6587..6603    -  protein_bind   lac operator: The lac repressor binds to the lac operator to inhibit transcription in E. coli. This inhibition can be relieved by adding lactose or isopropyl-β-D-thiogalactopyranoside (IPTG). lac repressor encoded by lacI
   6611..6641    -  promoter       lac promoter: promoter for the E. coli lac operon
   6656..6677    -  protein_bind   CAP binding site: CAP binding activates transcription in the presence of cAMP. E. coli catabolite activator protein
   6690..6782    -  CDS            lacI (fragment): lac repressor; lacI; The lac repressor binds to the lac operator to inhibit transcription in E. coli. This inhibition can be relieved by adding lactose or isopropyl-β-D-thiogalactopyranoside (IPTG).
   6965..7553    -  rep_origin     ori: high-copy-number ColE1/pMB1/pBR322/pUC origin of replication
   7724..8584    -  CDS            AmpR: β-lactamase; bla; confers resistance to ampicillin, carbenicillin, and related antibiotics
   8585..8689    -  promoter       AmpR promoter: bla
