>Addgene plasmid #108506 | pcDNA5-FRT-TO-vsv-Incenp 8KQ-GFP | addgene full sequence | sequence record 208799 | Addgene NGS Result
GACGGATCGGGAGATCTCCCGATCCCCTATGGTGCACTCTCAGTACAATCTGCTCTGATGCCGCATAGTT
AAGCCAGTATCTGCTCCCTGCTTGTGTGTTGGAGGTCGCTGAGTAGTGCGCGAGCAAAATTTAAGCTACA
ACAAGGCAAGGCTTGACCGACAATTGCATGAAGAATCTGCTTAGGGTTAGGCGTTTTGCGCTGCTTCGCG
ATGTACGGGCCAGATATACGCGTTGACATTGATTATTGACTAGTTATTAATAGTAATCAATTACGGGGTC
ATTAGTTCATAGCCCATATATGGAGTTCCGCGTTACATAACTTACGGTAAATGGCCCGCCTGGCTGACCG
CCCAACGACCCCCGCCCATTGACGTCAATAATGACGTATGTTCCCATAGTAACGCCAATAGGGACTTTCC
ATTGACGTCAATGGGTGGAGTATTTACGGTAAACTGCCCACTTGGCAGTACATCAAGTGTATCATATGCC
AAGTACGCCCCCTATTGACGTCAATGACGGTAAATGGCCCGCCTGGCATTATGCCCAGTACATGACCTTA
TGGGACTTTCCTACTTGGCAGTACATCTACGTATTAGTCATCGCTATTACCATGGTGATGCGGTTTTGGC
AGTACATCAATGGGCGTGGATAGCGGTTTGACTCACGGGGATTTCCAAGTCTCCACCCCATTGACGTCAA
TGGGAGTTTGTTTTGGCACCAAAATCAACGGGACTTTCCAAAATGTCGTAACAACTCCGCCCCATTGACG
CAAATGGGCGGTAGGCGTGTACGGTGGGAGGTCTATATAAGCAGAGCTCTCCCTATCAGTGATAGAGATC
TCCCTATCAGTGATAGAGATCGTCGACGAGCTCGTTTAGTGAACCGTCAGATCGCCTGGAGACGCCATCC
ACGCTGTTTTGACCTCCATAGAAGACACCGGGACCGATCCAGCCTCCGGACTCTAGCGTTTAAACTTAAG
CTTGGTACCGAGCTCGGATCTCGAGCTCAAGCTTGGTACCGCCACCATGTACACCGACATCGAGATGAAC
CGGTTGGGCAAGGGGACGACGGCCCCAGGGCCCATTCACCTGCTGGAGCTCTGTGACCAGAAGCTCATGG
AGTTTCTCTGCAACATGGATAATAAGGACTTGGTGTGGCTTGAGGAGATCCAAGAGGAGGCCGAGCGCAT
GTTCACCAGAGAATTCAGCAAAGAGCCAGAGCTGATGCCCAAAACACCTTCTCAGAAGAACCGACGGAAG
AAGAGACGGATTTCTTATGTTCAGGATGAAAACAGAGATCCCATCAGGAGAAGGTTATCCCGCAGAAAGT
CTCGGAGCAGCCAGCTGAGCTCCCGACGCCTCCGCAGCAAGGACAGTGTAGAGAAGCTGGCTACAGTGGT
CGGGGAGAACGGCTCCGTTCTGCGGCGTGTGACCCGTGCTGCGGCTGCAGCTGCCGCGGCTACCATGGCA
TTGGCTGCACCTTCTTCACCCACCCCTGAGTCTCCCACGATGCTGACTAAGAAGCCCGAGGATAACCACA
CCCAGTGCCAGCTGGTGCCTGTGGTGGAGATCGGCATCAGTGAGCGCCAGAATGCTGAGCAGCATGTCAC
CCAGCTCATGTCCACCGAGCCTCTGCCCCGCACTCTGTCCCCGACTCCAGCTTCAGCCACAGCTCCAACC
TCCCAGGGCATCCCGACATCAGATGAGGAATCAACACCTAAGAAGTCGAAGGCCAGGATACTGGAGTCCA
TCACAGTGAGCTCCCTGATGGCTACACCCCAGGACCCCAAGGGTCAAGGGGTCGGGACGGGGCGGTCTGC
GTCTAAGCTCAGGATTGCGCAGGTCTCCCCTGGCCCACGGGACTCGCCAGCCTTTCCAGATTCTCCATGG
CGGGAGCGGGTGCTGGCTCCCATCCTGCCGGATAACTTCTCCACGCCCACGGGCTCTCGCACGGACTCTC
AATCGGTGCGGCACAGCCCGATCGCCCCGTCTTCCCCGAGTCCCCGAGTCTTAGCCCAGAAGTACTCTCT
GGTGGCCAAACAGGAAAGTGTTGTCCGCAGGGCGAGCAGAAGGCTTGCCAAGAAGACTGCCGAAGAGCCA
GCTGCCTCTGGCCGCATCATCTGTCACAGTTACCTGGAGAGGCTCCTGAATGTTGAGGTGCCCCAGAAAG
TTGGTTCTGAGCAGAAGGAACCCCCCGAGGAGGCTGAGCCTGTGGCGGCAGCTGAGCCAGAGGTCCCTGA
GAACAACGGAAATAACTCGTGGCCCCACAATGACACAGAGATCGCCAACAGCACACCCAACCCGAAGCCT
GCAGCCAGCAGCCCGGAAACACCCTCTGCAGGGCAGCAAGAGGCCAAGACGGACCAAGCAGATGGACCCA
GAGAGCCACCGCAGAGTGCCAGGAGGAAGCGCAGCTACAAGCAGGCCGTGAGTGAGCTGGACGAGGAGCA
GCACCTGGAGGATGAGGAGCTGCAGCCCCCCAGGAGCAAGACCCCTTCCTCACCCTGCCCAGCCAGCAAG
GTGGTACGGCCCCTCCGGACCTTTCTGCACACAGTGCAGAGGAACCAGATGCTCACGACCCCGACCTCAG
CCCCACGCAGCGTCATGAAGTCCTTTATTAAGCGCAACACTCCCCTGCGCATGGACCCCAAGTGCAGCTT
CGTCGAGAAGGAGCGGCAGCGCCTGGAGCTTAAGAGATCTGAAAGCAGCAATCTGCGGCGGCAGGAGGAG
GCCGAGCAGCTGCGCAGGCAGAAGGTGGAGGAGGACCAGCGGCGGCGGCTGGAGGAGGTGAAGCTGAAGC
GTGAGGAACGCCTCCGCAAGGTGCTGCAGGCCCGCGAGCGGGTGGAGCAGATGAAGGAGGAGAAGAAGAA
GCAGATTGAGCAGCAGTTTGCTCAGATCGACGAGCAGACTGAGAAGGCCCAGGAGGAGCGGCTGGCAGAG
GAGCAGGCCAAGAAAAAGGCGGCGGCCCAGCAGATGGAGGAGGTGGAAGCACGCAGGAAGCAGGAAGAGG
ATGCACGTAGGCTCAGGTGGCTGCAGCAGGAGGAGGAAGAGCGGCGGCACCAAGAGCTGCTGCAGAAGAA
GAAGGAAGAGGAGCAGGAGCGGCTGCGGAAGGCGGCCGAGGCTAAGCGGCTGGCAGAGCAGCGGGAGCAG
GAGCGGCGGGAGCAGGAGCGGCGCGAGCAGGAGCGGCGCGAGCAGGAGCGGCGGGAGCAGGAGCGGCGCG
AGCAGGAGCGACAGCTGGCAGAGCAGGAGCGTCGGCGGGAGCAGGAGCGGCTCCAGGCCGAGAGGGAGCT
GCAGGAGCGGGAGAAGGCCCTGCGGCTGGGAAGCAGCGGATCCCTTAAGGAGCAGCTGCAGAGGGAACTG
GAGGAGAAGAAGAAGAAGGAAGAGCAGCAGCGTCTGGCTGAGCGGCAGCTGCAGGAGGAGCAAGAGAAGA
AAGCCAAGGAGGCAGCAGGGGCCAGCAAGGCCCTGAATGTGACTGTGGACGTGCAGTCTCCAGCTTGTAC
CTCATATCAGATGACTCCGCAAGGGCACAGGGCCCCTCCCAAGATCAACCCAGATAACTACGGGATGGAT
CTGAATAGCGACGACTCCACCGATGATGAGGCCCATCCCCGGAAGCCCATCCCCACCTGGGCCCGAGGCA
CCCCGCTCAGCCAGGCTATCATTCACCAGTACTACCACCCACCGAACCTTCTGGAGCTCTTTGGAACCAT
TCTCCCACTGGACTTGGAGGATATCTTCAAGAAGAGCAAGCCCCGCTATCACAAGCGCACCAGCTCTGCT
GTCTGGAACTCACCGCCCCTGCAGGGCGCCAGGGTCCCCAGCAGCCTGGCCTACAGCCTGAAGAAGCACA
AGCTTCGAATTCTGCAGTCGACGGTACCGCGGGCCCGGGATCCACCGGTCGCCACCATGGTGAGCAAGGG
CGAGGAGCTGTTCACCGGGGTGGTGCCCATCCTGGTCGAGCTGGACGGCGACGTAAACGGCCACAAGTTC
AGCGTGTCCGGCGAGGGCGAGGGCGATGCCACCTACGGCAAGCTGACCCTGAAGTTCATCTGCACCACCG
GCAAGCTGCCCGTGCCCTGGCCCACCCTCGTGACCACCCTGACCTACGGCGTGCAGTGCTTCAGCCGCTA
CCCCGACCACATGAAGCAGCACGACTTCTTCAAGTCCGCCATGCCCGAAGGCTACGTCCAGGAGCGCACC
ATCTTCTTCAAGGACGACGGCAACTACAAGACCCGCGCCGAGGTGAAGTTCGAGGGCGACACCCTGGTGA
ACCGCATCGAGCTGAAGGGCATCGACTTCAAGGAGGACGGCAACATCCTGGGGCACAAGCTGGAGTACAA
CTACAACAGCCACAACGTCTATATCATGGCCGACAAGCAGAAGAACGGCATCAAGGTGAACTTCAAGATC
CGCCACAACATCGAGGACGGCAGCGTGCAGCTCGCCGACCACTACCAGCAGAACACCCCCATCGGCGACG
GCCCCGTGCTGCTGCCCGACAACCACTACCTGAGCACCCAGTCCGCCCTGAGCAAAGACCCCAACGAGAA
GCGCGATCACATGGTCCTGCTGGAGTTCGTGACCGCCGCCGGGATCACTCTCGGCATGGACGAGCTGTAC
AAGTAAAGCGGCCGCTCGAGTCTAGAGGGCCCGTTTAAACCCGCTGATCAGCCTCGACTGTGCCTTCTAG
TTGCCAGCCATCTGTTGTTTGCCCCTCCCCCGTGCCTTCCTTGACCCTGGAAGGTGCCACTCCCACTGTC
CTTTCCTAATAAAATGAGGAAATTGCATCGCATTGTCTGAGTAGGTGTCATTCTATTCTGGGGGGTGGGG
TGGGGCAGGACAGCAAGGGGGAGGATTGGGAAGACAATAGCAGGCATGCTGGGGATGCGGTGGGCTCTAT
GGCTTCTGAGGCGGAAAGAACCAGCTGGGGCTCTAGGGGGTATCCCC
[124 nt withheld, positions 4948-5071]
C
[91 nt withheld, positions 5073-5163]
AGGGTGATGGTTCACGTACCTAGAAGTTCCTATTCCGAAGTTCCTATTCTCTAGAAAGTATAGGAACTTC
CTTGGCCAAAAAGCCTGAACTCACCGCGACGTCTGTCGAGAAGTTTCTGATCGAAAAGTTCGACAGCGTC
TCCGACCTGATGCAGCTCTCGGAGGGCGAAGAATCTCGTGCTTTCAGCTTCGATGTAGGAGGGCGTGGAT
ATGTCCTGCGGGTAAATAGCTGCGCCGATGGTTTCTACAAAGATCGTTATGTTTATCGGCACTTTGCATC
GGCCGCGCTCCCGATTCCGGAAGTGCTTGACATTGGGGAATTCAGCGAGAGCCTGACCTATTGCATCTCC
CGCCGTGCACAGGGTGTCACGTTGCAAGACCTGCCTGAAACCGAACTGCCCGCTGTTCTGCAGCCGGTCG
CGGAGGCCATGGATGCGATCGCTGCGGCCGATCTTAGCCAGACGAGCGGGTTCGGCCCATTCGGACCGCA
AGGAATCGGTCAATACACTACATGGCGTGATTTCATATGCGCGATTGCTGATCCCCATGTGTATCACTGG
CAAACTGTGATGGACGACACCGTCAGTGCGTCCGTCGCGCAGGCTCTCGATGAGCTGATGCTTTGGGCCG
AGGACTGCCCCGAAGTCCGGCACCTCGTGCACGCGGATTTCGGCTCCAACAATGTCCTGACGGACAATGG
CCGCATAACAGCGGTCATTGACTGGAGCGAGGCGATGTTCGGGGATTCCCAATACGAGGTCGCCAACATC
TTCTTCTGGAGGCCGTGGTTGGCTTGTATGGAGCAGCAGACGCGCTACTTCGAGCGGAGGCATCCGGAGC
TTGCAGGATCGCCGCGGCTCCGGGCGTATATGCTCCGCATTGGTCTTGACCAACTCTATCAGAGCTTGGT
TGACGGCAATTTCGATGATGCAGCTTGGGCGCAGGGTCGATGCGACGCAATCGTCCGATCCGGAGCCGGG
ACTGTCGGGCGTACACAAATCGCCCGCAGAAGCGCGGCCGTCTGGACCGATGGCTGTGTAGAAGTACTCG
CCGATAGTGGAAACCGACGCCCCAGCACTCGTCCGAGGGCAAAGGAATAGCACGTACTACGAGATTTCGA
TTCCACCGCCGCCTTCTATGAAAGGTTGGGCTTCGGAATCGTTTTCCGGGACGCCGGCTGGATGATCCTC
CAGCGCGGGGATCTCATGCTGGAGTTCTTCGCCCACCCCAACTTGTTTATTGCAGCTTATAATGGTTACA
AATAAAGCAATAGCATCACAAATTTCACAAATAAAGCATTTTTTTCACTGCATTCTAGTTGTGGTTTGTC
CAAACTCATCAATGTATCTTATCATGTCTGTATACCGTCGACCTCTAGCTAGAGCTTGGCGTAATCATGG
TCATAGCTGTTTCCTGTGTGAAATTGTTATCCGCTCACAATTCCACACAACATACGAGCCGGAAGCATAA
AGTGTAAAGCCTGGGGTGCCTAATGAGTGAGCTAACTCACATTAATTGCGTTGCGCTCACTGCCCGCTTT
CCAGTCGGGAAACCTGTCGTGCCAGCTGCATTAATGAATCGGCCAACGCGCGGGGAGAGGCGGTTTGCGT
ATTGGGCGCTCTTCCGCTTCCTCGCTCACTGACTCGCTGCGCTCGGTCGTTCGGCTGCGGCGAGCGGTAT
CAGCTCACTCAAAGGCGGTAATACGGTTATCCACAGAATCAGGGGATAACGCAGGAAAGAACATGTGAGC
AAAAGGCCAGCAAAAGGCCAGGAACCGTAAAAAGGCCGCGTTGCTGGCGTTTTTCCATAGGCTCCGCCCC
CCTGACGAGCATCACAAAAATCGACGCTCAAGTCAGAGGTGGCGAAACCCGACAGGACTATAAAGATACC
AGGCGTTTCCCCCTGGAAGCTCCCTCGTGCGCTCTCCTGTTCCGACCCTGCCGCTTACCGGATACCTGTC
CGCCTTTCTCCCTTCGGGAAGCGTGGCGCTTTCTCATAGCTCACGCTGTAGGTATCTCAGTTCGGTGTAG
GTCGTTCGCTCCAAGCTGGGCTGTGTGCACGAACCCCCCGTTCAGCCCGACCGCTGCGCCTTATCCGGTA
ACTATCGTCTTGAGTCCAACCCGGTAAGACACGACTTATCGCCACTGGCAGCAGCCACTGGTAACAGGAT
TAGCAGAGCGAGGTATGTAGGCGGTGCTACAGAGTTCTTGAAGTGGTGGCCTAACTACGGCTACACTAGA
AGAACAGTATTTGGTATCTGCGCTCTGCTGAAGCCAGTTACCTTCGGAAAAAGAGTTGGTAGCTCTTGAT
CCGGCAAACAAACCACCGCTGGTAGCGGTGGTTTTTTTGTTTGCAAGCAGCAGATTACGCGCAGAAAAAA
AGGATCTCAAGAAGATCCTTTGATCTTTTCTACGGGGTCTGACGCTCAGTGGAACGAAAACTCACGTTAA
GGGATTTTGGTCATGAGATTATCAAAAAGGATCTTCACCTAGATCCTTTTAAATTAAAAATGAAGTTTTA
AATCAATCTAAAGTATATATGAGTAAACTTGGTCTGACAGTTACCAATGCTTAATCAGTGAGGCACCTAT
CTCAGCGATCTGTCTATTTCGTTCATCCATAGTTGCCTGACTCCCCGTCGTGTAGATAACTACGATACGG
GAGGGCTTACCATCTGGCCCCAGTGCTGCAATGATACCGCGAGACCCACGCTCACCGGCTCCAGATTTAT
CAGCAATAAACCAGCCAGCCGGAAGGGCCGAGCGCAGAAGTGGTCCTGCAACTTTATCCGCCTCCATCCA
GTCTATTAATTGTTGCCGGGAAGCTAGAGTAAGTAGTTCGCCAGTTAATAGTTTGCGCAACGTTGTTGCC
ATTGCTACAGGCATCGTGGTGTCACGCTCGTCGTTTGGTATGGCTTCATTCAGCTCCGGTTCCCAACGAT
CAAGGCGAGTTACATGATCCCCCATGTTGTGCAAAAAAGCGGTTAGCTCCTTCGGTCCTCCGATCGTTGT
CAGAAGTAAGTTGGCCGCAGTGTTATCACTCATGGTTATGGCAGCACTGCATAATTCTCTTACTGTCATG
CCATCCGTAAGATGCTTTTCTGTGACTGGTGAGTACTCAACCAAGTCATTCTGAGAATAGTGTATGCGGC
GACCGAGTTGCTCTTGCCCGGCGTCAATACGGGATAATACCGCGCCACATAGCAGAACTTTAAAAGTGCT
CATCATTGGAAAACGTTCTTCGGGGCGAAAACTCTCAAGGATCTTACCGCTGTTGAGATCCAGTTCGATG
TAACCCACTCGTGCACCCAACTGATCTTCAGCATCTTTTACTTTCACCAGCGTTTCTGGGTGAGCAAAAA
CAGGAAGGCAAAATGCCGCAAAAAAGGGAATAAGGGCGACACGGAAATGTTGAATACTCATACTCTTCCT
TTTTCAATATTATTGAAGCATTTATCAGGGTTATTGTCTCATGAGCGGATACATATTTGAATGTATTTAG
AAAAATAAACAAATAGGGGTTCCGCGCACATTTCCCCGAAAAGTGCCACCTGACGTC
Features (pLannotate 1.2.2; 24 found; start..end, strand, type, name):
     28..80      -  misc_feature   bom (fragment): basis of mobility region from pBR322
    235..614     +  enhancer       CMV enhancer: human cytomegalovirus immediate early enhancer
    615..818     +  promoter       CMV promoter: human cytomegalovirus (CMV) immediate early promoter
    820..839     +  promoter       PLtetO-1 promoter (fragment): modified phage lambda PL promoter with tet operator sites (Lutz and Bujard, 1997)
    841..860     +  promoter       PLtetO-1 promoter (fragment): modified phage lambda PL promoter with tet operator sites (Lutz and Bujard, 1997)
    868..901     +  promoter       TRE3GV promoter (fragment): 3rd-generation Tet-responsive promoter that can be activated by binding of Tet-On® 3G, optimized for retroviral and lentiviral vectors
    997..1014    +  misc_feature   MCS (fragment): multiple cloning site
   1063..3849    +  CDS            INCENP: INCE_HUMAN - Experimental evidence at protein level: Swiss-Prot protein existence level 1. Component of the chromosomal passenger complex (CPC), a complex that acts as a key regulator of mitosis. The CPC complex has essential functions at the centromere in ensuring correct chromosome alignment and segregation and is required for chromatin-induced microtubule stabilization and spindle assembly. Acts as a scaffold regulating CPC localization and activity. The C-terminus associates with AURKB or AURKC, the N-terminus associated with BIRC5/survivin and CDCA8/borealin tethers the CPC to the inner c
   3849..3893    +  misc_feature   MCS (fragment): multiple cloning site
   3907..4626    +  CDS            EGFP: the original enhanced GFP (Yang et al., 1996) mammalian codon-optimized
   4678..4902    +  polyA_signal   bGH poly(A) signal: bovine growth hormone polyadenylation signal
   4906..4927    +  promoter       SV40 promoter (fragment): SV40 enhancer and early promoter
   4948..5181    +  rep_origin     f1 ori (fragment) (sequence partly withheld): f1 bacteriophage origin of replication; arrow indicates direction of (+) strand synthesis
   5186..5233    +  protein_bind   FRT: FLP-mediated recombination occurs in the 8-bp core sequence TCTAGAAA (Turan and Bode, 2011). FLP recombinase from the Saccharomyces cerevisiae 2μ plasmid
   5241..6263    +  CDS            HygR: aminoglycoside phosphotransferase from E. coli; aph(4)-Ia; confers resistance to hygromycin
   6273..6398    +  CDS            ble (fragment): BLE_KLEPN - Experimental evidence at protein level: Swiss-Prot protein existence level 1. Binding protein with a strong affinity to the bleomycin family of antibiotics. Binds to CL990; an antimitotic-antibiotic compound. From Klebsiella pneumoniae.
   6393..6514    +  polyA_signal   SV40 poly(A) signal: SV40 polyadenylation signal
   6587..6603    -  protein_bind   lac operator: The lac repressor binds to the lac operator to inhibit transcription in E. coli. This inhibition can be relieved by adding lactose or isopropyl-β-D-thiogalactopyranoside (IPTG). lac repressor encoded by lacI
   6611..6641    -  promoter       lac promoter: promoter for the E. coli lac operon
   6656..6677    -  protein_bind   CAP binding site: CAP binding activates transcription in the presence of cAMP. E. coli catabolite activator protein
   6690..6782    -  CDS            lacI (fragment): lac repressor; lacI; The lac repressor binds to the lac operator to inhibit transcription in E. coli. This inhibition can be relieved by adding lactose or isopropyl-β-D-thiogalactopyranoside (IPTG).
   6965..7553    -  rep_origin     ori: high-copy-number ColE1/pMB1/pBR322/pUC origin of replication
   7724..8584    -  CDS            AmpR: β-lactamase; bla; confers resistance to ampicillin, carbenicillin, and related antibiotics
   8585..8689    -  promoter       AmpR promoter: bla
