[The description below was written by a language model from this plasmid's Addgene catalogue record and pLannotate feature annotations shown in this document.]
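Description:
pcDNA5-FRT-TO-vsv-Incenp 8KQ-GFP is a mammalian expression plasmid built on the pcDNA5-FRT/TO-type backbone, designed for tetracycline-inducible expression of a mutant human INCENP fusion protein. In bacteria it is maintained at high copy through a ColE1/pUC-type origin and selected with ampicillin via the β-lactamase gene. A partial f1 origin is also annotated.

The expression cassette is driven by the CMV enhancer and immediate-early promoter, followed directly by short tet operator-like elements (annotated as fragments of tet-regulated promoters). These operators allow transcription to be held off by Tet repressor and switched on with tetracycline or doxycycline in repressor-expressing cells. The open reading frame encodes INCENP, the scaffold of the chromosomal passenger complex that controls Aurora B localisation and activity in mitosis. It carries an N-terminal VSV epitope tag (recorded in the catalogue fields but not annotated in the feature table) and a C-terminal EGFP, and ends at a bGH polyadenylation signal. The "8KQ" variant replaces eight lysines with glutamine (K548, K563, K602, K609, K614, K622, K630 and K631). The depositor also notes small in-frame insertions after residues 543 and 746 that introduce restriction sites for cloning.

Downstream lies an FRT site placed immediately before a hygromycin resistance gene with an SV40 poly(A) signal. No complete promoter is annotated ahead of this gene. That arrangement fits the standard design in which Flp-mediated integration at a genomic FRT site activates the marker, allowing hygromycin selection of single-site, isogenic stable lines. The construct thus suits inducible expression and live imaging of this INCENP mutant, in line with the associated study of how INCENP domains promote Aurora B relocation from centromeres to microtubules.
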