Addgene plasmid #108506: pcDNA5-FRT-TO-vsv-Incenp 8KQ-GFP
Purpose: inducible expression of vsv-INCENP 8KQ-EGFP
Depositing lab: Susanne Lens. Depositing organization: University Medical Centre Utrecht. Publication: Inter-domain Cooperation in INCENP Promotes Aurora B Relocation from Centromeres to Microtubules. van der Horst A, Vromans MJ, Bouwman K, van der Waal MS, Hadders MA, Lens SM. Cell Rep. 2015 Jul 21;12(3):380-7. doi: 10.1016/j.celrep.2015.06.038. Epub 2015 Jul 9. PubMed 26166576.
Backbone
  Vector backbone: pcDNA5-FRT
  Backbone size w/o insert (bp): 5100
  Vector type: Mammalian Expression
  Selectable markers: Hygromycin
Growth in bacteria
  Bacterial resistance: Ampicillin, 100 μg/mL
  Growth temperature: 37°C
  Growth strain: DH5alpha
  Copy number: High Copy
Gene/Insert
  Gene/Insert name: INCENP
  Species: H. sapiens (human)
  Insert size (bp): 2757
  Mutation: K548Q, K563Q, K602Q, K609Q, K614Q, K622Q, K630Q, K631Q
  Entrez Gene: INCENP
  Promoter: CMV
  Tag / fusion protein: VSV (N terminal on insert); EGFP (C terminal on insert)
  Cloning method: Restriction Enzyme; 5′ cloning site Age1 (unknown if destroyed); 3′ cloning site Age1 (unknown if destroyed)
Terms and licenses: Academic/Nonprofit Terms; Industry Terms: Not Available to Industry
Depositor comments: Compared to the NCBI reference sequence NM_001040694, this plasmid contains small, in-frame insertions in INCENP after aa 543 and aa 746. These insertions are extra restriction sites for cloning.
How to cite: pcDNA5-FRT-TO-vsv-Incenp 8KQ-GFP was a gift from Susanne Lens (Addgene plasmid # 108506 ; http://n2t.net/addgene:108506 ; RRID:Addgene_108506)
